>Addgene plasmid #116100 | CMV-TO-SMVPZ | addgene full sequence | sequence record 224922 | Addgene NGS Result
TGCGGTGGGCTCTATGGAGATCTATCGATGTTCTGGGGATGCGGTGGGCTCTATGGCTTCTGAGGCGGAA
AGAACCAGCTGGGGCTCTAGGGGGTATCCCC
[124 nt withheld, positions 102-225]
C
[91 nt withheld, positions 227-317]
AGGGTGATGGTTCACGTACCTAGAAGTTCCTATTCCGAAGTTCCTATTCTCTAGAAAGTATAGGAACTTC
CTTGGCCAAAAAGCCTGAACTCACCGCGACGTCTGTCGAGAAGTTTCTGATCGAAAAGTTCGACAGCGTC
TCCGACCTGATGCAGCTCTCGGAGGGCGAAGAATCTCGTGCTTTCAGCTTCGATGTAGGAGGGCGTGGAT
ATGTCCTGCGGGTAAATAGCTGCGCCGATGGTTTCTACAAAGATCGTTATGTTTATCGGCACTTTGCATC
GGCCGCGCTCCCGATTCCGGAAGTGCTTGACATTGGGGAATTCAGCGAGAGCCTGACCTATTGCATCTCC
CGCCGTGCACAGGGTGTCACGTTGCAAGACCTGCCTGAAACCGAACTGCCCGCTGTTCTGCAGCCGGTCG
CGGAGGCCATGGATGCGATCGCTGCGGCCGATCTTAGCCAGACGAGCGGGTTCGGCCCATTCGGACCGCA
AGGAATCGGTCAATACACTACATGGCGTGATTTCATATGCGCGATTGCTGATCCCCATGTGTATCACTGG
CAAACTGTGATGGACGACACCGTCAGTGCGTCCGTCGCGCAGGCTCTCGATGAGCTGATGCTTTGGGCCG
AGGACTGCCCCGAAGTCCGGCACCTCGTGCACGCGGATTTCGGCTCCAACAATGTCCTGACGGACAATGG
CCGCATAACAGCGGTCATTGACTGGAGCGAGGCGATGTTCGGGGATTCCCAATACGAGGTCGCCAACATC
TTCTTCTGGAGGCCGTGGTTGGCTTGTATGGAGCAGCAGACGCGCTACTTCGAGCGGAGGCATCCGGAGC
TTGCAGGATCGCCGCGGCTCCGGGCGTATATGCTCCGCATTGGTCTTGACCAACTCTATCAGAGCTTGGT
TGACGGCAATTTCGATGATGCAGCTTGGGCGCAGGGTCGATGCGACGCAATCGTCCGATCCGGAGCCGGG
ACTGTCGGGCGTACACAAATCGCCCGCAGAAGCGCGGCCGTCTGGACCGATGGCTGTGTAGAAGTACTCG
CCGATAGTGGAAACCGACGCCCCAGCACTCGTCCGAGGGCAAAGGAATAGCACGTACTACGAGATTTCGA
TTCCACCGCCGCCTTCTATGAAAGGTTGGGCTTCGGAATCGTTTTCCGGGACGCCGGCTGGATGATCCTC
CAGCGCGGGGATCTCATGCTGGAGTTCTTCGCCCACCCCAACTTGTTTATTGCAGCTTATAATGGTTACA
AATAAAGCAATAGCATCACAAATTTCACAAATAAAGCATTTTTTTCACTGCATTCTAGTTGTGGTTTGTC
CAAACTCATCAATGTATCTTATCATGTCTGTATACCGTCGACCTCTAGCTAGAGCTTGGCGTAATCATGG
TCATAGCTGTTTCCTGTGTGAAATTGTTATCCGCTCACAATTCCACACAACATACGAGCCGGAAGCATAA
AGTGTAAAGCCTGGGGTGCCTAATGAGTGAGCTAACTCACATTAATTGCGTTGCGCTCACTGCCCGCTTT
CCAGTCGGGAAACCTGTCGTGCCAGCTGCATTAATGAATCGGCCAACGCGCGGGGAGAGGCGGTTTGCGT
ATTGGGCGCTCTTCCGCTTCCTCGCTCACTGACTCGCTGCGCTCGGTCGTTCGGCTGCGGCGAGCGGTAT
CAGCTCACTCAAAGGCGGTAATACGGTTATCCACAGAATCAGGGGATAACGCAGGAAAGAACATGTGAGC
AAAAGGCCAGCAAAAGGCCAGGAACCGTAAAAAGGCCGCGTTGCTGGCGTTTTTCCATAGGCTCCGCCCC
CCTGACGAGCATCACAAAAATCGACGCTCAAGTCAGAGGTGGCGAAACCCGACAGGACTATAAAGATACC
AGGCGTTTCCCCCTGGAAGCTCCCTCGTGCGCTCTCCTGTTCCGACCCTGCCGCTTACCGGATACCTGTC
CGCCTTTCTCCCTTCGGGAAGCGTGGCGCTTTCTCATAGCTCACGCTGTAGGTATCTCAGTTCGGTGTAG
GTCGTTCGCTCCAAGCTGGGCTGTGTGCACGAACCCCCCGTTCAGCCCGACCGCTGCGCCTTATCCGGTA
ACTATCGTCTTGAGTCCAACCCGGTAAGACACGACTTATCGCCACTGGCAGCAGCCACTGGTAACAGGAT
TAGCAGAGCGAGGTATGTAGGCGGTGCTACAGAGTTCTTGAAGTGGTGGCCTAACTACGGCTACACTAGA
AGAACAGTATTTGGTATCTGCGCTCTGCTGAAGCCAGTTACCTTCGGAAAAAGAGTTGGTAGCTCTTGAT
CCGGCAAACAAACCACCGCTGGTAGCGGTGGTTTTTTTGTTTGCAAGCAGCAGATTACGCGCAGAAAAAA
AGGATCTCAAGAAGATCCTTTGATCTTTTCTACGGGGTCTGACGCTCAGTGGAACGAAAACTCACGTTAA
GGGATTTTGGTCATGAGATTATCAAAAAGGATCTTCACCTAGATCCTTTTAAATTAAAAATGAAGTTTTA
AATCAATCTAAAGTATATATGAGTAAACTTGGTCTGACAGTTACCAATGCTTAATCAGTGAGGCACCTAT
CTCAGCGATCTGTCTATTTCGTTCATCCATAGTTGCCTGACTCCCCGTCGTGTAGATAACTACGATACGG
GAGGGCTTACCATCTGGCCCCAGTGCTGCAATGATACCGCGAGACCCACGCTCACCGGCTCCAGATTTAT
CAGCAATAAACCAGCCAGCCGGAAGGGCCGAGCGCAGAAGTGGTCCTGCAACTTTATCCGCCTCCATCCA
GTCTATTAATTGTTGCCGGGAAGCTAGAGTAAGTAGTTCGCCAGTTAATAGTTTGCGCAACGTTGTTGCC
ATTGCTACAGGCATCGTGGTGTCACGCTCGTCGTTTGGTATGGCTTCATTCAGCTCCGGTTCCCAACGAT
CAAGGCGAGTTACATGATCCCCCATGTTGTGCAAAAAAGCGGTTAGCTCCTTCGGTCCTCCGATCGTTGT
CAGAAGTAAGTTGGCCGCAGTGTTATCACTCATGGTTATGGCAGCACTGCATAATTCTCTTACTGTCATG
CCATCCGTAAGATGCTTTTCTGTGACTGGTGAGTACTCAACCAAGTCATTCTGAGAATAGTGTATGCGGC
GACCGAGTTGCTCTTGCCCGGCGTCAATACGGGATAATACCGCGCCACATAGCAGAACTTTAAAAGTGCT
CATCATTGGAAAACGTTCTTCGGGGCGAAAACTCTCAAGGATCTTACCGCTGTTGAGATCCAGTTCGATG
TAACCCACTCGTGCACCCAACTGATCTTCAGCATCTTTTACTTTCACCAGCGTTTCTGGGTGAGCAAAAA
CAGGAAGGCAAAATGCCGCAAAAAAGGGAATAAGGGCGACACGGAAATGTTGAATACTCATACTCTTCCT
TTTTCAATATTATTGAAGCATTTATCAGGGTTATTGTCTCATGAGCGGATACATATTTGAATGTATTTAG
AAAAATAAACAAATAGGGGTTCCGCGCACATTTCCCCGAAAAGTGCCACCTGACGTCGACGGATCGGGAG
ATCTCCCGATCCCCTATGGTGCACTCTCAGTACAATCTGCTCTGATGCCGCATAGTTAAGCCAGTATCTG
CTCCCTGCTTGTGTGTTGGAGGTCGCTGAGTAGTGCGCGAGCAAAATTTAAGCTACAACAAGGCAAGGCT
TGACCGACAATTGCATGAAGAATCTGCTTAGGGTTAGGCGTTTTGCGCTGCTTCGTACGGGCCAGATATA
CGCGTTGACATTGATTATTGACTAGTTATTAATAGTAATCAATTACGGGGTCATTAGTTCATAGCCCATA
TATGGAGTTCCGCGTTACATAACTTACGGTAAATGGCCCGCCTGGCTGACCGCCCAACGACCCCCGCCCA
TTGACGTCAATAATGACGTATGTTCCCATAGTAACGCCAATAGGGACTTTCCATTGACGTCAATGGGTGG
AGTATTTACGGTAAACTGCCCACTTGGCAGTACATCAAGTGTATCATATGCCAAGTACGCCCCCTATTGA
CGTCAATGACGGTAAATGGCCCGCCTGGCATTATGCCCAGTACATGACCTTATGGGACTTTCCTACTTGG
CAGTACATCTACGTATTAGTCATCGCTATTACCATGGTGATGCGGTTTTGGCAGTACATCAATGGGCGTG
GATAGCGGTTTGACTCACGGGGATTTCCAAGTCTCCACCCCATTGACGTCAATGGGAGTTTGTTTTGGCA
CCAAAATCAACGGGACTTTCCAAAATGTCGTAACAACTCCGCCCCATTGACGCAAATGGGCGGTAGGCGT
GTACGGTGGGAGGTCTATATAAGCAGAGCTCTCCCTATCAGTGATAGAGATCTCCCTATCAGTGATAGAG
ATCGTCGACGAGCTCGTTTAGTGAACCGTCAGATCGCCTGGAGACGCCATCCACGCTGTTTTGACCTCCA
TAGAAGACACCGGGACCGATCCAGCCTCCGGACTCTAGCGTTTAAACTTAAGCTTCGCCACCATGGGATC
CAAATCCGTATACAAAGGGCTCCGAGACTACTCCGGCATCAGCACCTTGATATGCCAGCTCACTAACAGC
TCTGACGGTCATAAAGAGACCATGTTTGGCGTTGGGTACGGCTCTTTCATTATTACTAACGGACACCTTT
TTAGACGCAATAACGGAATGCTTACAGTCAAGACATGGCATGGGGAATTTGTAATCCACAATACTACTCA
GTTGAAGATCCATTTCATCCAAGGTAGGGATGTAATACTGATACGAATGCCTAAGGACTTCCCCCCGTTT
GGCAAACGCAACTTGTTCCGACAACCTAAACGGGAGGAACGGGTTTGTATGGTTGGCACCAACTTTCAAG
AGAAAAGTTTGCGAGCAACAGTTAGTGAATCAAGTATGATTCTTCCTGAAGGAAAAGGGTCCTTTTGGAT
ACACTGGATAACCACACAAGATGGCTTCTGCGGCTTGCCATTGGTATCCGTGAACGATGGACACATTGTA
GGAATCCACGGACTTACGTCCAACGATTCAGAAAAGAACTTTTTCGTGCCCCTTACTGATGGGTTCGAGA
AAGAGTACCTCGAAAACGCGGACAATTTGAGTTGGGATAAGCACTGGTTCTGGGAACCTTCAAAAATCGC
GTGGGGTAGTTTGAACTTGGTAGAGGAGCAACCAAAGGAGGAGTTTAAGATCTCCAAGCTGGTCTCTGAC
CTGTTTGGCAACACTGTAACGGTTCAGAGCGGAGGCGCGCTTAAGAAGGAACTTCAAGCAAACAAAAAAG
AGTTGGCCCAACTGAAGTGGGAGTTGCAGGCGCTCAAAAAGGAGCTCGCCCAGAGCTAGCTCGAGGAGGG
CCCGAACAAAAACTCATCTCAGAAGAGGATCTGAATAGCGCCGTCGACCATCATCATAATCATCATTGAG
TTTAAACCCGCTGATCAGCCTCGACTGTGCCTTCTAGTTGCCAGCCATCTGTTGTTTGCCCCTCCCCCGT
GCCTTCCTTGACCCTGGAAGGTGCCACTCCCACTGTCCTTTCCTAATAAAATGAGGAAATTGCATCGCAT
TGTCTGAGTAGGTGTCATTCTATTCTGGGGGGTGGGGTGGGGCAGGACAGCAAGGGGGAGGATTGGGAAG
ACAATAGCAGGCATGCTGGGGA
Features (pLannotate 1.2.2; 22 found; start..end, strand, type, name):
     33..56      +  polyA_signal   bGH poly(A) signal (fragment): bovine growth hormone polyadenylation signal
     60..81      +  promoter       SV40 promoter (fragment): SV40 enhancer and early promoter
    102..335     +  rep_origin     f1 ori (fragment) (sequence partly withheld): f1 bacteriophage origin of replication; arrow indicates direction of (+) strand synthesis
    340..387     +  protein_bind   FRT: FLP-mediated recombination occurs in the 8-bp core sequence TCTAGAAA (Turan and Bode, 2011). FLP recombinase from the Saccharomyces cerevisiae 2μ plasmid
    395..1417    +  CDS            HygR: aminoglycoside phosphotransferase from E. coli; aph(4)-Ia; confers resistance to hygromycin
   1427..1552    +  CDS            ble (fragment): BLE_KLEPN - Experimental evidence at protein level: Swiss-Prot protein existence level 1. Binding protein with a strong affinity to the bleomycin family of antibiotics. Binds to CL990; an antimitotic-antibiotic compound. From Klebsiella pneumoniae.
   1547..1668    +  polyA_signal   SV40 poly(A) signal: SV40 polyadenylation signal
   1741..1757    -  protein_bind   lac operator: The lac repressor binds to the lac operator to inhibit transcription in E. coli. This inhibition can be relieved by adding lactose or isopropyl-β-D-thiogalactopyranoside (IPTG). lac repressor encoded by lacI
   1765..1795    -  promoter       lac promoter: promoter for the E. coli lac operon
   1810..1831    -  protein_bind   CAP binding site: CAP binding activates transcription in the presence of cAMP. E. coli catabolite activator protein
   1844..1936    -  CDS            lacI (fragment): lac repressor; lacI; The lac repressor binds to the lac operator to inhibit transcription in E. coli. This inhibition can be relieved by adding lactose or isopropyl-β-D-thiogalactopyranoside (IPTG).
   2119..2707    -  rep_origin     ori: high-copy-number ColE1/pMB1/pBR322/pUC origin of replication
   2878..3738    -  CDS            AmpR: β-lactamase; bla; confers resistance to ampicillin, carbenicillin, and related antibiotics
   3739..3843    -  promoter       AmpR promoter: bla
   3902..3954    -  misc_feature   bom (fragment): basis of mobility region from pBR322
   4104..4483    +  enhancer       CMV enhancer: human cytomegalovirus immediate early enhancer
   4484..4687    +  promoter       CMV promoter: human cytomegalovirus (CMV) immediate early promoter
   4689..4708    +  promoter       PLtetO-1 promoter (fragment): modified phage lambda PL promoter with tet operator sites (Lutz and Bujard, 1997)
   4710..4729    +  promoter       PLtetO-1 promoter (fragment): modified phage lambda PL promoter with tet operator sites (Lutz and Bujard, 1997)
   4737..4770    +  promoter       TRE3GV promoter (fragment): 3rd-generation Tet-responsive promoter that can be activated by binding of Tet-On® 3G, optimized for retroviral and lentiviral vectors
   5022..5597    +  CDS            POLG_WMV2U (fragment): Experimental evidence at protein level: Swiss-Prot protein existence level 1. [Nuclear inclusion protein A]: has RNA-binding and proteolytic activities. From Watermelon mosaic virus II (isolate USA). The gene for the coat protein is introduced by genetic manipulation and expressed in squash so as to obtain virus resistant plants.
   5802..17      +  polyA_signal   bGH poly(A) signal (across the origin): bovine growth hormone polyadenylation signal
