[The description below was written by a language model from this plasmid's Addgene catalogue record and pLannotate feature annotations shown in this document.]
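Description:
CMV-TO-SMVPZ is a 6,009-nt mammalian expression plasmid built on a CMV-TO-FlpIn backbone and carrying a synthetic insert, SMVPZ, described in the record as an engineered SMV protease. It is maintained in E. coli through a high-copy ColE1/pUC-type origin and selected with ampicillin via the β-lactamase gene and its native promoter. A partial f1 origin and remnants of lac regulatory sequence are also annotated in the backbone.

Expression is driven by the human CMV immediate-early enhancer and promoter. This is followed immediately by two short matches to tet operator-containing promoters, consistent with the "TO" designation: a CMV promoter with tandem tet operators that a Tet repressor can hold off and tetracycline or doxycycline can relieve. In cells lacking the repressor it would act constitutively. Downstream, the annotation tool recognises only part of the open reading frame. That part matches the nuclear inclusion protein A (NIa) protease region of a related potyvirus polyprotein, which fits a potyviral protease core. The flanking unannotated sequence presumably holds the engineered portions, but the record does not say what the "Z" in the name or these additions represent. A bovine growth hormone polyadenylation signal, spanning the sequence origin, terminates the transcript.

The backbone also has an FRT site placed directly upstream of a hygromycin resistance coding sequence with an SV40 poly(A) signal. No complete promoter is annotated in front of it. This is the usual Flp-In arrangement, in which FLP-mediated recombination into a genomic FRT landing site supplies the promoter and allows hygromycin selection of single-copy, isogenic stable lines. The plasmid can therefore serve for transient transfection or site-specific integration. The associated work concerns programmable protein circuits in living cells.
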