Addgene plasmid #116100: CMV-TO-SMVPZ
Purpose: Expresses an engineered SMV protease
Depositing lab: Michael Elowitz. Publication: Programmable protein circuits in living cells. Gao XJ, Chong LS, Kim MS, Elowitz MB. Science. 2018 Sep 21;361(6408):1252-1258. doi: 10.1126/science.aat5062. PubMed 30237357.
Backbone
  Vector backbone: CMV-TO-FlpIn
  Vector type: Mammalian Expression
Growth in bacteria
  Bacterial resistance: Ampicillin, 100 μg/mL
  Growth temperature: 37°C
  Growth strain: DH5alpha
  Copy number: High Copy
Gene/Insert
  Gene/Insert name: SMVPZ
  Species: Synthetic
  Cloning method: Gibson Cloning
Terms and licenses: Academic/Nonprofit Terms; Industry Terms: Not Available to Industry
How to cite: CMV-TO-SMVPZ was a gift from Michael Elowitz (Addgene plasmid # 116100 ; http://n2t.net/addgene:116100 ; RRID:Addgene_116100)
